>Addgene plasmid #190027 | pINDUCER20_mGFP | addgene full sequence | sequence record 377385 | Addgene NGS Result
TGGAAGGGCTAATTCACTCCCAAAGAAGACAAGATATCCTTGATCTGTGGATCTACCACACACAAGGCTA
CTTCCCTGATTAGCAGAACTACACACCAGGGCCAGGGGTCAGATATCCACTGACCTTTGGATGGTGCTAC
AAGCTAGTACCAGTTGAGCCAGATAAGGTAGAAGAGGCCAATAAAGGAGAGAACACCAGCTTGTTACACC
CTGTGAGCCTGCATGGGATGGATGACCCGGAGAGAGAAGTGTTAGAGTGGAGGTTTGACAGCCGCCTAGC
ATTTCATCACGTGGCCCGAGAGCTGCATCCGGAGTACTTCAAGAACTGCTGATATCGAGCTTGCTACAAG
GGACTTTCCGCTGGGGACTTTCCAGGGAGGCGTGGCCTGGGCGGGACTGGGGAGTGGCGAGCCCTCAGAT
CCTGCATATAAGCAGCTGCTTTTTGCCTGTACTGGGTCTCTCTGGTTAGACCAGATCTGAGCCTGGGAGC
TCTCTGGCTAACTAGGGAACCCACTGCTTAAGCCTCAATAAAGCTTGCCTTGAGTGCTTCAAGTAGTGTG
TGCCCGTCTGTTGTGTGACTCTGGTAACTAGAGATCCCTCAGACCCTTTTAGTCAGTGTGGAAAATCTCT
AGCAGTGGCGCCCGAACAGGGACTTGAAAGCGAAAGGGAAACCAGAGGAGCTCTCTCGACGCAGGACTCG
GCTTGCTGAAGCGCGCACGGCAAGAGGCGAGGGGCGGCGACTGGTGAGTACGCCAAAAATTTTGACTAGC
GGAGGCTAGAAGGAGAGAGATGGGTGCGAGAGCGTCAGTATTAAGCGGGGGAGAATTAGATCGCGATGGG
AAAAAATTCGGTTAAGGCCAGGGGGAAAGAAAAAATATAAATTAAAACATATAGTATGGGCAAGCAGGGA
GCTAGAACGATTCGCAGTTAATCCTGGCCTGTTAGAAACATCAGAAGGCTGTAGACAAATACTGGGACAG
CTACAACCATCCCTTCAGACAGGATCAGAAGAACTTAGATCATTATATAATACAGTAGCAACCCTCTATT
GTGTGCATCAAAGGATAGAGATAAAAGACACCAAGGAAGCTTTAGACAAGATAGAGGAAGAGCAAAACAA
AAGTAAGACCACCGCACAGCAAGCGGCCGGCCGCTGATCTTCAGACCTGGAGGAGGAGATATGAGGGACA
ATTGGAGAAGTGAATTATATAAATATAAAGTAGTAAAAATTGAACCATTAGGAGTAGCACCCACCAAGGC
AAAGAGAAGAGTGGTGCAGAGAGAAAAAAGAGCAGTGGGAATAGGAGCTTTGTTCCTTGGGTTCTTGGGA
GCAGCAGGAAGCACTATGGGCGCAGCGTCAATGACGCTGACGGTACAGGCCAGACAATTATTGTCTGGTA
TAGTGCAGCAGCAGAACAATTTGCTGAGGGCTATTGAGGCGCAACAGCATCTGTTGCAACTCACAGTCTG
GGGCATCAAGCAGCTCCAGGCAAGAATCCTGGCTGTGGAAAGATACCTAAAGGATCAACAGCTCCTGGGG
ATTTGGGGTTGCTCTGGAAAACTCATTTGCACCACTGCTGTGCCTTGGAATGCTAGTTGGAGTAATAAAT
CTCTGGAACAGATTTGGAATCACACGACCTGGATGGAGTGGGACAGAGAAATTAACAATTACACAAGCTT
AATACACTCCTTAATTGAAGAATCGCAAAACCAGCAAGAAAAGAATGAACAAGAATTATTGGAATTAGAT
AAATGGGCAAGTTTGTGGAATTGGTTTAACATAACAAATTGGCTGTGGTATATAAAATTATTCATAATGA
TAGTAGGAGGCTTGGTAGGTTTAAGAATAGTTTTTGCTGTACTTTCTATAGTGAATAGAGTTAGGCAGGG
ATATTCACCATTATCGTTTCAGACCCACCTCCCAACCCCGAGGGGACCCGACAGGCCCGAAGGAATAGAA
GAAGAAGGTGGAGAGAGAGACAGAGACAGATCCATTCGATTAGTGAACGGATCTCGACGGTATCGCCGAA
TTCACAAATGGCAGTATTCATCCACAATTTTAAAAGAAAAGGGGGGATTGGGGGGTACAGTGCAGGGGAA
AGAATAGTAGACATAATAGCAACAGACATACAAACTAAAGAATTACAAAAACAAATTACAAAAATTCAAA
ATTTTCGGGTTTATTACAGGGACAGCAGAGATCCAGTTTGGACTAGGATCCTTTACCACTCCCTATCAGT
GATAGAGAAAAGTGAAAGTCGAGTTTACCACTCCCTATCAGTGATAGAGAAAAGTGAAAGTCGAGTTTAC
CACTCCCTATCAGTGATAGAGAAAAGTGAAAGTCGAGTTTACCACTCCCTATCAGTGATAGAGAAAAGTG
AAAGTCGAGTTTACCACTCCCTATCAGTGATAGAGAAAAGTGAAAGTCGAGTTTACCACTCCCTATCAGT
GATAGAGAAAAGTGAAAGTCGAGTTTACCACTCCCTATCAGTGATAGAGAAAAGTGAAAGTCGAGCTCGG
TACCCGGGTCGAGGTAGGCGTGTACGGTGGGAGGCCTATATAAGCAGAGCTCGTTTAGTGAACCGTCAGA
TCGCCTGGAGACGCCATCCACGCTGTTTTGACCTCCATAGAAGACACCGGGACCGATCCAGCCTCCGCGG
CCCCGAACTAGTCCAGTGTGGTGGAATTCTGCAGATATCAACAAGTTTGTACAAAAAAGCTGAACGAGAA
ACGTAAAATGATATAAATATCAATATATTAAATTAGATTTTGCATAAAAAACAGACTACATAATACTGTA
AAACACAACATATCCAGTCACTATGGCGGCCGCATTAGGCACCCCAGGCTTTACACTTTATGCTTCCGGC
TCGTATAATGTGTGGATTTTGAGTTAGGATCCGTCGAGATTTTCAGGAGCTAAGGAAGCTAAAATGGAGA
AAAAAATCACTGGATATACCACCGTTGATATATCCCAATGGCATCGTAAAGAACATTTTGAGGCATTTCA
GTCAGTTGCTCAATGTACCTATAACCAGACCGTTCAGCTGGATATTACGGCCTTTTTAAAGACCGTAAAG
AAAAATAAGCACAAGTTTTATCCGGCCTTTATTCACATTCTTGCCCGCCTGATGAATGCTCATCCGGAAT
TCCGTATGGCAATGAAAGACGGTGAGCTGGTGATATGGGATAGTGTTCACCCTTGTTACACCGTTTTCCA
TGAGCAAACTGAAACGTTTTCATCGCTCTGGAGTGAATACCACGACGATTTCCGGCAGTTTCTACACATA
TATTCGCAAGATGTGGCGTGTTACGGTGAAAACCTGGCCTATTTCCCTAAAGGGTTTATTGAGAATATGT
TTTTCGTCTCAGCCAATCCCTGGGTGAGTTTCACCAGTTTTGATTTAAACGTGGCCAATATGGACAACTT
CTTCGCCCCCGTTTTCACCATGGGCAAATATTATACGCAAGGCGACAAGGTGCTGATGCCGCTGGCGATT
CAGGTTCATCATGCCGTTTGTGATGGCTTCCATGTCGGCAGAATGCTTAATGAATTACAACAGTACTGCG
ATGAGTGGCAGGGCGGGGCGTAAAGATCTGGATCCGGCTTACTAAAAGCCAGATAACAGTATGCGTATTT
GCGCGCTGATTTTTGCGGTATAAGAATATATACTGATATGTATACCCGAAGTATGTCAAAAAGAGGTATG
CTATGAAGCAGCGTATTACAGTGACAGTTGACAGCGACAGCTATCAGTTGCTCAAGGCATATATGATGTC
AATATCTCCGGTCTGGTAAGCACAACCATGCAGAATGAAGCCCGTCGTCTGCGTGCCGAACGCTGGAAAG
CGGAAAATCAGGAAGGGATGGCTGAGGTCGCCCGGTTTATTGAAATGAACGGCTCTTTTGCTGACGAGAA
CAGGGGCTGGTGAAATGCAGTTTAAGGTTTACACCTATAAAAGAGAGAGCCGTTATCGTCTGTTTGTGGA
TGTACAGAGTGATATTATTGACACGCCCGGGCGACGGATGGTGATCCCCCTGGCCAGTGCACGTCTGCTG
TCAGATAAAGTCTCCCGTGAACTTTACCCGGTGGTGCATATCGGGGATGAAAGCTGGCGCATGATGACCA
CCGATATGGCCAGTGTGCCGGTCTCCGTTATCGGGGAAGAAGTGGCTGATCTCAGCCACCGCGAAAATGA
CATCAAAAACGCCATTAACCTGATGTTCTGGGGAATATAAATGTCAGGCTCCCTTATACACAGCCAGTCT
GCAGGTCGACCATAGTGACTGGATATGTTGTGTTTTACAGTATTATGTAGTCTGTTTTTTATGCAAAATC
TAATTTAATATATTGATATTTATATCATTTTACGTTTCTCGTTCAGCTTTCTTGTACAAAGTGGTTGATA
TCCAGCACAGTGGCGGCCGCTCGAGCACGCGTGGAGGTGGCGCCACCATGGTGAGCAAGGGCGAGGAGCT
GTTCACCGGGGTGGTGCCCATCCTGGTCGAGCTGGACGGCGACGTAAACGGCCACAAGTTCAGCGTGTCC
GGCGAGGGCGAGGGCGATGCCACCTACGGCAAGCTGACCCTGAAGTTCATCTGCACCACCGGCAAGCTGC
CCGTGCCCTGGCCCACCCTCGTGACCACCCTGACCTACGGCGTGCAGTGCTTCAGCCGCTACCCCGACCA
CATGAAGCAGCACGACTTCTTCAAGTCCGCCATGCCCGAAGGCTACGTCCAGGAGCGCACCATCTTCTTC
AAGGACGACGGCAACTACAAGACCCGCGCCGAGGTGAAGTTCGAGGGCGACACCCTGGTGAACCGCATCG
AGCTGAAGGGCATCGACTTCAAGGAGGACGGCAACATCCTGGGGCACAAGCTGGAGTACAACTACAACAG
CCACAACGTCTATATCATGGCCGACAAGCAGAAGAACGGCATCAAGGTGAACTTCAAGATCCGCCACAAC
ATCGAGGACGGCAGCGTGCAGCTCGCCGACCACTACCAGCAGAACACCCCCATCGGCGACGGCCCCGTGC
TGCTGCCCGACAACCACTACCTGAGCACCCAGTCCAAGCTGAGCAAAGACCCCAACGAGAAGCGCGATCA
CATGGTCCTGCTGGAGTTCGTGACCGCCGCCGGGATCACTCTCGGCATGGACGAGCTGTACAAGTAAGCT
CGAGTCTAGAGGGCCCGCGGTTCGAATACCCATACGACGTCCCAGACTACGCTTAGTAATGATTAATTAA
ACTAGAAATTCTACCGGGTAGGGGAGGCGCTTTTCCCAAGGCAGTCTGGAGTAACCCACCCAAGATCTGG
CCTCCGCGCCGGGTTTTGGCGCCTCCCGCGGGCGCCCCCCTCCTCACGGCGAGCGCTGCCACGTCAGACG
AAGGGCGCAGCGAGCGTCCTGATCCTTCCGCCCGGACGCTCAGGACAGCGGCCCGCTGCTCATAAGACTC
GGCCTTAGAACCCCAGTATCAGCAGAAGGACATTTTAGGACGGGACTTGGGTGACTCTAGGGCACTGGTT
TTCTTTCCAGAGAGCGGAACAGGCGAGGAAAAGTAGTCCCTTCTCGGCGATTCTGCGGAGGGATCTCCGT
GGGGCGGTGAACGCCGATGATTATATAAGGACGCGCCGGGTGTGGCACAGCTAGTTCCGTCGCAGCCGGG
ATTTGGGTCGCGGTTCTTGTTTGTGGATCGCTGTGATCGTCACTTGGTGAGTAGCGGGCTGCTGGGCTGG
CCGGGGCTTTCGTGGCCGCCGGGCCGCTCGGTGGGACGGAAGCGTGTGGAGAGACCGCCAAGGGCTGTAG
TCTGGGTCCGCGAGCAAGGTTGCCCTGAACTGGGGGTTGGGGGGAGCGCAGCAAAATGGCGGCTGTTCCC
GAGTCTTGAATGGAAGACGCTTGTGAGGCGGGCTGTGAGGTCGTTGAAACAAGGTGGGGGGCATGGTGGG
CGGCAAGAACCCAAGGTCTTGAGGCCTTCGCTAATGCGGGAAAGCTCTTATTCGGGTGAGATGGGCTGGG
GCACCATCTGGGGACCCTGACGTGAAGTTTGTCACTGACTGGAGAACTCGGTTTGTCGTCTGTTGCGGGG
GCGGCAGTTATGGCGGTGCCGTTGGGCAGTGCACCCGTACCTTTGGGAGCGCGCGCCCTCGTCGTGTCGT
GACGTCACCCGTTCTGTTGGCTTATAATGCAGGGTGGGGCCACCTGCCGGTAGGTGTGCGGTAGGCTTTT
CTCCGTCGCAGGACGCAGGGTTCGGGCCTAGGGTAGGCTCTCCTGAATCGACAGGCGCCGGACCTCTGGT
GAGGGGAGGGATAAGTGAGGCGTCAGTTTCTTTGGTCGGTTTTATGTACCTATCTTCTTAAGTAGCTGAA
GCTCCGGTTTTGAACTATGCGCTCGGGGTTGGCGAGTGTGTTTTGTGAAGTTTTTTAGGCACCTTTTGAA
ATGTAATCATTTGGGTCAATATGTAATTTTCAGTGTTAGACTAGTAAATTGTCCGCTAAATTCTGGCCGT
TTTTGGCTTTTTTGTTAGACGAAGCTTGGTACCGAGCTCGGATCTCCACCCCGTACCGGTCCTGCAGTCG
AATTCACCATGTCTAGACTGGACAAGAGCAAAGTCATAAACGGAGCTCTGGAATTACTCAATGGTGTCGG
TATCGAAGGCCTGACGACAAGGAAACTCGCTCAAAAGCTGGGAGTTGAGCAGCCTACCCTGTACTGGCAC
GTGAAGAACAAGCGGGCCCTGCTCGATGCCCTGCCAATCGAGATGCTGGACAGGCATCATACCCACTTCT
GCCCCCTGGAAGGCGAGTCATGGCAAGACTTTCTGCGGAACAACGCCAAGTCATACCGCTGTGCTCTCCT
CTCACATCGCGACGGGGCTAAAGTGCATCTCGGCACCCGCCCAACAGAGAAACAGTACGAAACCCTGGAA
AATCAGCTCGCGTTCCTGTGTCAGCAAGGCTTCTCCCTGGAGAACGCACTGTACGCTCTGTCCGCCGTGG
GCCACTTTACACTGGGCTGCGTATTGGAGGAACAGGAGCATCAAGTAGCAAAAGAGGAAAGAGAGACACC
TACCACCGATTCTATGCCCCCACTTCTGAGACAAGCAATTGAGCTGTTCGACCGGCAGGGAGCCGAACCT
GCCTTCCTTTTCGGCCTGGAACTAATCATATGTGGCCTGGAGAAACAGCTAAAGTGCGAAAGCGGCGGGC
CGACCGACGCCCTTGACGATTTTGACTTAGACATGCTCCCAGCCGATGCCCTTGACGACTTTGACCTTGA
TATGCTGCCTGCTGACGCTCTTGACGATTTTGACCTTGACATGCTCCCCGGGTAACTAAGTAAGGATCCG
CGGCCGCACTAGAGGAATTCCGCCCCTCTCCCCCCCCCCCCTCTCCCTCCCCCCCCCCTAACGTTACTGG
CCGAAGCCGCTTGGAATAAGGCCGGTGTGCGTTTGTCTATATGTTATTTTCCACCATATTGCCGTCTTTT
GGCAATGTGAGGGCCCGGAAACCTGGCCCTGTCTTCTTGACGAGCATTCCTAGGGGTCTTTCCCCTCTCG
CCAAAGGAATGCAAGGTCTGTTGAATGTCGTGAAGGAAGCAGTTCCTCTGGAAGCTTCTTGAAGACAAAC
AACGTCTGTAGCGACCCTTTGCAGGCAGCGGAACCCCCCACCTGGCGACAGGTGCCTCTGCGGCCAAAAG
CCACGTGTATAAGATACACCTGCAAAGGCGGCACAACCCCAGTGCCACGTTGTGAGTTGGATAGTTGTGG
AAAGAGTCAAATGGCTCTCCTCAAGCGTATTCAACAAGGGGCTGAAGGATGCCCAGAAGGTACCCCATTG
TATGGGATCTGATCTGGGGCCTCGGTGCACATGCTTTACATGTGTTTAGTCGAGGTTAAAAAAACGTCTA
GGCCCCCCGAACCACGGGGACGTGGTTTTCCTTTGAAAAACACGATGATAAGCTTACCGGTCCACCATGA
TTGAACAAGATGGATTGCACGCAGGTTCTCCGGCCGCTTGGGTGGAGAGGCTATTCGGCTATGACTGGGC
ACAACAGACAATCGGCTGCTCTGATGCCGCCGTGTTCCGGCTGTCAGCGCAGGGGCGCCCGGTTCTTTTT
GTCAAGACCGACCTGTCCGGTGCCCTGAATGAACTGCAAGACGAGGCAGCGCGGCTATCGTGGCTGGCCA
CGACGGGCGTTCCTTGCGCAGCTGTGCTCGACGTTGTCACTGAAGCGGGAAGGGACTGGCTGCTATTGGG
CGAAGTGCCGGGGCAGGATCTCCTGTCATCTCACCTTGCTCCTGCCGAGAAAGTATCCATCATGGCTGAT
GCAATGCGGCGGCTGCATACGCTTGATCCGGCTACCTGCCCATTCGACCACCAAGCGAAACATCGCATCG
AGCGAGCACGTACTCGGATGGAAGCCGGTCTTGTCGATCAGGATGATCTGGACGAAGAGCATCAGGGGCT
CGCGCCAGCCGAACTGTTCGCCAGGCTCAAGGCGAGCATGCCCGACGGCGAGGATCTCGTCGTGACCCAT
GGCGATGCCTGCTTGCCGAATATCATGGTGGAAAATGGCCGCTTTTCTGGATTCATCGACTGTGGCCGGC
TGGGTGTGGCGGACCGCTATCAGGACATAGCGTTGGCTACCCGTGATATTGCTGAAGAGCTTGGCGGCGA
ATGGGCTGACCGCTTCCTCGTGCTTTACGGTATCGCCGCTCCCGATTCGCAGCGCATCGCCTTCTATCGC
CTTCTTGACGAGTTCTTCTGATGTACAAGTAAAGCGGCCGCGACTCTAGATCATAATCAGCCATACCACA
TTTGTAGAGGTTTTACTTGCTTTAAAAAACCTCCCACACCTCCCCCTGAACCTGAAACATAAAATGAATG
CAATTGTTGTTGTTTAGTCCCTCCCAATTCGATATCAAGCTTATCGCGATAGATCCTAATCAACCTCTGG
ATTACAAAATTTGTGAAAGATTGACTGGTATTCTTAACTATGTTGCTCCTTTTACGCTATGTGGATACGC
TGCTTTAATGCCTTTGTATCATGCTATTGCTTCCCGTATGGCTTTCATTTTCTCCTCCTTGTATAAATCC
TGGTTGCTGTCTCTTTATGAGGAGTTGTGGCCCGTTGTCAGGCAACGTGGCGTGGTGTGCACTGTGTTTG
CTGACGCAACCCCCACTGGTTGGGGCATTGCCACCACCTGTCAGCTCCTTTCCGGGACTTTCGCTTTCCC
CCTCCCTATTGCCACGGCGGAACTCATCGCCGCCTGCCTTGCCCGCTGCTGGACAGGGGCTCGGCTGTTG
GGCACTGACAATTCCGTGGTGTTGTCGGGGAAATCATCGTCCTTTCCTTGGCTGCTCGCCTGTGTTGCCA
CCTGGATTCTGCGCGGGACGTCCTTCTGCTACGTCCCTTCGGCCCTCAATCCAGCGGACCTTCCTTCCCG
CGGCCTGCTGCCGGCTCTGCGGCCTCTTCCGCGTCTTCGCCTTCGCCCTCAGACGAGTCGGATCTCCCTT
TGGGCCGCCTCCCCGCCTGAGATCCTTTAAGACCAATGACTTACAAGGCAGCTGTAGATCTTAGCCACTT
TTTAAAAGAAAAGGGGGGACTGGAAGGGCTAATTCACTCCCAACGAAGACAAGATCTGCTTTTTGCTTGT
ACTGGGTCTCTCTGGTTAGACCAGATCTGAGCCTGGGAGCTCTCTGGCTAACTAGGGAACCCACTGCTTA
AGCCTCAATAAAGCTTGCCTTGAGTGCTTCAAGTAGTGTGTGCCCGTCTGTTGTGTGACTCTGGTAACTA
GAGATCCCTCAGACCCTTTTAGTCAGTGTGGAAAATCTCTAGCAGTAGTAGTTCATGTCATCTTATTATT
CAGTATTTATAACTTGCAAAGAAATGAATATCAGAGAGTGAGAGGCCCGGGTTAATTAAGGAAAGGGCTA
GATCATTCTTGAAGACGAAAGGGCCTCGTGATACGCCTATTTTTATAGGTTAATGTCATGATAATAATGG
TTTCTTAGACGTCAGGTGGCACTTTTCGGGGAAATGTGCGCGGAACCCCTATTTGTTTATTTTTCTAAAT
ACATTCAAATATGTATCCGCTCATGAGACAATAACCCTGATAAATGCTTCAATAATATTGAAAAAGGAAG
AGTATGAGTATTCAACATTTCCGTGTCGCCCTTATTCCCTTTTTTGCGGCATTTTGCCTTCCTGTTTTTG
CTCACCCAGAAACGCTGGTGAAAGTAAAAGATGCTGAAGATCAGTTGGGTGCACGAGTGGGTTACATCGA
ACTGGATCTCAACAGCGGTAAGATCCTTGAGAGTTTTCGCCCCGAAGAACGTTTTCCAATGATGAGCACT
TTTAAAGTTCTGCTATGTGGCGCGGTATTATCCCGTGTTGACGCCGGGCAAGAGCAACTCGGTCGCCGCA
TACACTATTCTCAGAATGACTTGGTTGAGTACTCACCAGTCACAGAAAAGCATCTTACGGATGGCATGAC
AGTAAGAGAATTATGCAGTGCTGCCATAACCATGAGTGATAACACTGCGGCCAACTTACTTCTGACAACG
ATCGGAGGACCGAAGGAGCTAACCGCTTTTTTGCACAACATGGGGGATCATGTAACTCGCCTTGATCGTT
GGGAACCGGAGCTGAATGAAGCCATACCAAACGACGAGCGTGACACCACGATGCCTGTAGCAATGGCAAC
AACGTTGCGCAAACTATTAACTGGCGAACTACTTACTCTAGCTTCCCGGCAACAATTAATAGACTGGATG
GAGGCGGATAAAGTTGCAGGACCACTTCTGCGCTCGGCCCTTCCGGCTGGCTGGTTTATTGCTGATAAAT
CTGGAGCCGGTGAGCGTGGGTCTCGCGGTATCATTGCAGCACTGGGGCCAGATGGTAAGCCCTCCCGTAT
CGTAGTTATCTACACGACGGGGAGTCAGGCAACTATGGATGAACGAAATAGACAGATCGCTGAGATAGGT
GCCTCACTGATTAAGCATTGGTAACTGTCAGACCAAGTTTACTCATATATACTTTAGATTGATTTAAAAC
TTCATTTTTAATTTAAAAGGATCTAGGTGAAGATCCTTTTTGATAATCTCATGACCAAAATCCCTTAACG
TGAGTTTTCGTTCCACTGAGCGTCAGACCCCGTAGAAAAGATCAAAGGATCTTCTTGAGATCCTTTTTTT
CTGCGCGTAATCTGCTGCTTGCAAACAAAAAAACCACCGCTACCAGCGGTGGTTTGTTTGCCGGATCAAG
AGCTACCAACTCTTTTTCCGAAGGTAACTGGCTTCAGCAGAGCGCAGATACCAAATACTGTTCTTCTAGT
GTAGCCGTAGTTAGGCCACCACTTCAAGAACTCTGTAGCACCGCCTACATACCTCGCTCTGCTAATCCTG
TTACCAGTGGCTGCTGCCAGTGGCGATAAGTCGTGTCTTACCGGGTTGGACTCAAGACGATAGTTACCGG
ATAAGGCGCAGCGGTCGGGCTGAACGGGGGGTTCGTGCACACAGCCCAGCTTGGAGCGAACGACCTACAC
CGAACTGAGATACCTACAGCGTGAGCTATGAGAAAGCGCCACGCTTCCCGAAGGGAGAAAGGCGGACAGG
TATCCGGTAAGCGGCAGGGTCGGAACAGGAGAGCGCACGAGGGAGCTTCCAGGGGGAAACGCCTGGTATC
TTTATAGTCCTGTCGGGTTTCGCCACCTCTGACTTGAGCGTCGATTTTTGTGATGCTCGTCAGGGGGGCG
GAGCCTATGGAAAAACGCCAGCAACGCGGCCTTTTTACGGTTCCTGGCCTTTTGCTGGCCTTTTGCTCAC
ATGTTCTTTCCTGCGTTATCCCCTGATTCTGTGGATAACCGTATTACCGCCTTTGAGTGAGCTGATACCG
CTCGCCGCAGCCGAACGACCGAGCGCAGCGAGTCAGTGAGCGAGGAAGCGGAAGAGCGCCCAATACGCAA
ACCGCCTCTCCCCGCGCGTTGGCCGATTCATTAATGCAGCAAGCTCATGGCTGACTAATTTTTTTTATTT
ATGCAGAGGCCGAGGCCGCCTCGGCCTCTGAGCTATTCCAGAAGTAGTGAGGAGGCTTTTTTGGAGGCCT
AGGCTTTTGCAAAAAGCTCCCCGTGGCACGACAGGTTTCCCGACTGGAAAGCGGGCAGTGAGCGCAACGC
AATTAATGTGAGTTAGCTCACTCATTAGGCACCCCAGGCTTTACACTTTATGCTTCCGGCTCGTATGTTG
TGTGGAATTGTGAGCGGATAACAATTTCACACAGGAAACAGCTATGACATGATTACGAATTTCACAAATA
AAGCATTTTTTTCACTGCATTCTAGTTGTGGTTTGTCCAAACTCATCAATGTATCTTATCATGTCTGGAT
CAACTGGATAACTCAAGCTAACCAAAATCATCCCAAACTTCCCACCCCATACCCTATTACCACTGCCAAT
TACCTGTGGTTTCATTTACTCTAAACCTGTGATTCCTCTGAATTATTTTCATTTTAAAGAAATTGTATTT
GTTAAATATGTACTACAAACTTAGTAGT
Features (pLannotate 1.2.2; 39 found; start..end, strand, type, name):
    377..634     +  LTR            5' LTR (truncated): truncated 5' long terminal repeat (LTR) from HIV-1
    681..806     +  misc_feature   HIV-1 Ψ: packaging signal of human immunodeficiency virus type 1
    790..1128    +  CDS            HIV-1 gag (fragment): gag protein from human immunodeficiency virus 1; gag
   1303..1536    +  misc_feature   RRE: The Rev response element (RRE) of HIV-1 allows for Rev-dependent mRNA export from the nucleus to the cytoplasm.
   1913..2013    +  CDS            Rev (fragment): human immunodeficiency virus 1 (HIV-1) Rev protein; rev; enhances nuclear export of unspliced and incompletely spliced viral mRNAs
   2058..2175    +  misc_feature   cPPT/CTS: central polypurine tract and central termination sequence of HIV-1
   2230..2500    +  protein_bind   tetracycline response element: contains seven copies of the tetracycline operator tetO tetracycline repressor TetR
   2511..2528    +  misc_feature   MCS (fragment): pUC18/19 multiple cloning site
   2533..2571    +  promoter       minimal CMV promoter: human cytomegalovirus (CMV) immediate early promoter
   2701..2825    +  protein_bind   attR1: mutant version of attR; recombination site for the Gateway® LR reaction LR Clonase™
   2850..2880    +  promoter       lac UV5 promoter: E. coli lac promoter with an "up" mutation
   2904..2933    +  promoter       cat promoter (fragment): promoter of the E. coli cat gene encoding chloramphenicol acetyltransferase
   2934..3593    +  CDS            CmR: chloramphenicol acetyltransferase; cat; confers resistance to chloramphenicol
   3772..3930    +  CDS            ccdA (fragment): CCDA_ECO57 - Also known as H, letA. Experimental evidence at protein level: Swiss-Prot protein existence level 1. Antitoxin component of a type II toxin-antitoxin (TA) system which inhibits the post-segregational killing (PSK) of plasmid-free cells, also referred to as a plasmid addiction system. Binds to and blocks the activity of CcdB; will also remove bound CcdB protein from the CcdB-GyrA complex by forming a CcdA-CcdB complex, a process termed rejuvenation. Functions as a transcriptional corepressor for the ccdAB operon, repression also requires CcdB (By similarity). From Escherichia coli
   3935..4237    +  CDS            ccdB: CCDB_ECOLI - Also known as G, letB, letD. Experimental evidence at protein level: Swiss-Prot protein existence level 1. Toxic component of a type II toxin-antitoxin (TA) system, functioning in plasmid maintainence. Responsible for the post- segregational killing (PSK) of plasmid-free cells, also referred to as a plasmid addiction system. Half-life of over 2 hours. Cell killing by CcdB is accompanied by filamentation, defects in chromosome and plasmid segregation, defects in cell division, formation of anucleate cells, decreased DNA synthesis and plasmid loss. Interferes with the activity of DN
   4281..4405    -  protein_bind   attR2: mutant version of attR; recombination site for the Gateway® LR reaction LR Clonase™
   4458..5177    +  CDS            mEGFP: enhanced GFP with monomerizing A206K mutation (Zacharias et al., 2002) mammalian codon-optimized
   5266..5301    +  promoter       PGK promoter (fragment): mouse phosphoglycerate kinase 1 promoter
   5319..6530    +  promoter       UbC promoter: human ubiquitin C promoter
   6589..7286    +  CDS            rtTA3 (fragment): reverse tetracycline transactivator 3 activates expression from Tet-responsive promoters in the presence of doxycycline
   7216..7326    +  CDS            VP48: 3 tandem repeats of the minimal activation domain of herpes simplex virus VP16 (Cheng et al., 2013)
   7499..7961    +  misc_feature   IRES: internal ribosome entry site (IRES) of the encephalomyocarditis virus (EMCV)
   7977..8771    +  CDS            NeoR/KanR: aminoglycoside phosphotransferase from Tn5; aph(3')-II (or nptII); confers resistance to neomycin, kanamycin, and G418 (Geneticin®)
   8799..8882    +  CDS            large T antigen (fragment): large T antigen from SV40 (simian virus 40)
   8916..8936    +  misc_feature   MCS (fragment): pBluescript multiple cloning site
   8948..9536    +  misc_feature   WPRE: woodchuck hepatitis virus posttranscriptional regulatory element
   9544..9609    +  CDS            nef (fragment): NEF_HV1Z2 - Experimental evidence at protein level: Swiss-Prot protein existence level 1. Extracellular Nef protein targets CD4(+) T-lymphocytes for apoptosis by interacting with CXCR4 surface receptors. From Human immunodeficiency virus type 1 group M subtype D (isolate Z2/CDC-Z34) (HIV-1).
   9611..9844    +  LTR            3' LTR (ΔU3): self-inactivating 3' long terminal repeat (LTR) from HIV-1
  10049..10153   +  promoter       AmpR promoter: bla
  10154..11014   +  CDS            AmpR: β-lactamase; bla; confers resistance to ampicillin, carbenicillin, and related antibiotics
  11185..11773   +  rep_origin     ori: high-copy-number ColE1/pMB1/pBR322/pUC origin of replication
  11956..12010   +  CDS            lacI (fragment): lac repressor; lacI; The lac repressor binds to the lac operator to inhibit transcription in E. coli. This inhibition can be relieved by adding lactose or isopropyl-β-D-thiogalactopyranoside (IPTG).
  12016..12109   +  rep_origin     SV40 ori (fragment): SV40 origin of replication
  12134..12171   +  CDS            lacI (fragment): lac repressor; lacI; The lac repressor binds to the lac operator to inhibit transcription in E. coli. This inhibition can be relieved by adding lactose or isopropyl-β-D-thiogalactopyranoside (IPTG).
  12184..12205   +  protein_bind   CAP binding site: CAP binding activates transcription in the presence of cAMP. E. coli catabolite activator protein
  12220..12250   +  promoter       lac promoter: promoter for the E. coli lac operon
  12254..12276   +  protein_bind   lac operator (fragment): The lac repressor binds to the lac operator to inhibit transcription in E. coli. This inhibition can be relieved by adding lactose or isopropyl-β-D-thiogalactopyranoside (IPTG). lac repressor encoded by lacI
  12308..12391   +  polyA_signal   SV40 poly(A) signal (fragment): SV40 polyadenylation signal
  12558..329     +  CDS            nef (fragment) (across the origin): NEF_HV1BR - Experimental evidence at protein level: Swiss-Prot protein existence level 1. Extracellular Nef protein targets CD4(+) T-lymphocytes for apoptosis by interacting with CXCR4 surface receptors (PubMed:14990729). From Human immunodeficiency virus type 1 group M subtype B (isolate BRU/LAI) (HIV-1).
