[The description below was written by a language model from this plasmid's Addgene catalogue record and pLannotate feature annotations shown in this document.]
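Description:
pINDUCER20_mGFP is an empty-backbone, doxycycline-inducible lentiviral Gateway destination vector derived from pINDUCER20, modified so that an open reading frame recombined into it is expressed with a C-terminal monomeric EGFP tag. The lentiviral portion carries a truncated HIV-1 5' LTR, the Ψ packaging signal with a gag fragment, the RRE, cPPT/CTS, a WPRE, and a self-inactivating ΔU3 3' LTR. These elements allow the transcript to be packaged, exported and integrated when helper functions are supplied in trans. In bacteria it replicates from a high-copy ColE1/pUC-type origin and carries ampicillin resistance. The Gateway cassette adds chloramphenicol resistance and the ccdB toxin, which is why the record lists dual antibiotic selection and a ccdB-tolerant strain.

The inducible unit consists of a tetracycline response element with seven tetO copies joined to a minimal CMV promoter. It is followed by the attR1–CmR–ccdB–attR2 cassette, and then by the mEGFP coding sequence (A206K monomerizing mutation). According to the record, the tag was inserted as an XhoI-flanked cassette at the backbone's XhoI site, with orientation confirmed by sequencing. An LR reaction replaces the cassette with the gene of interest, which presumably must lack a stop codon and read in frame across the recombination scar to give the fusion.

Downstream, a constitutive human UbC promoter drives rtTA3, followed by an EMCV IRES and the neomycin resistance gene. A single integrated provirus therefore supplies the transactivator, G418 selection of transduced cells, and the responsive promoter. Adding doxycycline activates rtTA3 and switches on the GFP-tagged protein. The vector suits making stable mammalian cell lines with regulated expression of fluorescently tagged proteins.
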