Addgene plasmid #190027: pINDUCER20_mGFP
Purpose: (Empty Backbone) Doxycycline-inducible lentiviral vector for expression of ORF with C-terminal mGFP
Depositing lab: Andrew Tutt. Depositing organization: King's College London.
Backbone
  Vector backbone: pINDUCER20
  Backbone manufacturer: Stephen Elledge (Addgene #44012)
  Backbone size (bp): 12546
  Modifications to backbone: XhoI flanking cassette containing in frame mEGFP tag sequence inserted at vector digested XhoI site upon linearisation, directionality post-ligation confirmed by clonal sequencing
  Vector type: Mammalian Expression, Lentiviral
  Selectable markers: Neomycin (select with G418)
Growth in bacteria
  Bacterial resistance: Chloramphenicol and Ampicillin, 25 & 100 μg/mL
  Growth temperature: 30°C
  Growth strain: ccdB Survival
  Copy number: Unknown
Gene/Insert
  Gene/Insert name: None
  Cloning method: Restriction Enzyme; 5′ cloning site XhoI (not destroyed); 3′ cloning site unknown (unknown if destroyed)
  Sequencing primers: 5′ LNCX
Terms and licenses: Academic/Nonprofit Terms; Industry Terms: Not Available to Industry
Depositor comments: C terminal mEGFP on backbone
How to cite: pINDUCER20_mGFP was a gift from Andrew Tutt (Addgene plasmid # 190027 ; http://n2t.net/addgene:190027 ; RRID:Addgene_190027)
